Addgene plasmid #190836: pSilencer2.1-U6-3JB1F+8
Purpose: For mammalian expression of 3JB1F+8, a dual-specificity aptamer that binds OGT and GFP. Expression is driven by a U6 promoter. This dual-specificity aptamer adopts a folded linker.
Depositing lab: Gerald Hart. Depositing organization: University of Georgia. Publication: Dual-specificity RNA aptamers enable manipulation of target-specific O-GlcNAcylation and unveil functions of O-GlcNAc on beta-catenin. Zhu Y, Hart GW. Cell. 2022 Dec 30:S0092-8674(22)01529-X. doi: 10.1016/j.cell.2022.12.016. PubMed 36626902.
Backbone
  Vector backbone: pSilencer2.1-U6 hygro
  Total vector size (bp): 5149
  Vector type: Mammalian Expression, Synthetic Biology, Affinity Reagent/ Antibody
  Selectable markers: Hygromycin
Growth in bacteria
  Bacterial resistance: Ampicillin, 100 μg/mL
  Growth temperature: 37°C
  Growth strain: DH5alpha
  Copy number: High Copy
Gene/Insert
  Gene/Insert name: 3JB1F_T1+8bp (A Dual-Specificity aptamer targeting OGT and GFP)
  Species: Synthetic
  Insert size (bp): 311
  Promoter: U6
  Cloning method: Gibson Cloning
  Sequencing primers: 5′ T7, LKO.1 5'; 3′ 2.0Rev
Terms and licenses: Academic/Nonprofit Terms; Industry Terms
Depositor comments: Sequence of the AP3 portion is from the article below: Shui, B., Ozer, A., Zipfel, W., Sahu, N., Singh, A., Lis, J.T., Shi, H., and Kotlikoff, M.I. (2012). RNA aptamers that functionally interact with green fluorescent protein and its derivatives. Nucleic Acids Res 40, e39. 10.1093/nar/gkr1264.
How to cite: pSilencer2.1-U6-3JB1F+8 was a gift from Gerald Hart (Addgene plasmid # 190836 ; http://n2t.net/addgene:190836 ; RRID:Addgene_190836)
