[The description below was written by a language model from this plasmid's Addgene catalogue record and pLannotate feature annotations shown in this document.]
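Description:
pSilencer2.1-U6-3JB1F+8 is a 5,149 bp mammalian expression plasmid built on the pSilencer2.1-U6 hygro backbone, a vector designed to transcribe short RNAs from an RNA polymerase III promoter. It is propagated in E. coli as a high-copy plasmid through a ColE1/pUC-type origin and selected with ampicillin via the β-lactamase gene. For selection in mammalian cells it carries a hygromycin resistance cassette in which the SV40 enhancer/early promoter drives the hygromycin phosphotransferase coding sequence, followed by an SV40 polyadenylation signal. The feature table also lists backbone remnants with no evident role in the payload, including lac promoter/operator elements, partial lacZα, lacI, ble, bom and rop fragments, and SP6 and T7 phage promoters upstream of the expression cassette.

The payload is a 311 bp synthetic insert, 3JB1F_T1+8bp, introduced by Gibson cloning downstream of the human U6 promoter. The insert itself is not annotated in the feature table, but the unannotated interval between the U6 promoter and the lacZα fragment is consistent with its position. It encodes a dual-specificity RNA aptamer that binds both O-GlcNAc transferase (OGT) and GFP, with the two binding modules joined by a linker that adopts a folded structure. The GFP-binding portion derives from the previously described AP3 aptamer. The associated work indicates that such aptamers are used to manipulate O-GlcNAcylation in a target-specific manner, presumably by bringing OGT to a GFP-tagged protein of interest in cells. The record does not describe a terminator or what the "+8" modification does functionally.
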