Features (pLannotate 1.2.2; 20 found; start..end, strand, type, name):
     96..186     +  promoter       AmpR promoter (fragment): bla
    187..480     +  promoter       SV40 promoter (fragment): SV40 enhancer and early promoter
    529..1554    +  CDS            HygR: aminoglycoside phosphotransferase from E. coli; aph(4)-Ia; confers resistance to hygromycin
   1564..1689    +  CDS            ble (fragment): BLE_KLEPN - Experimental evidence at protein level: Swiss-Prot protein existence level 1. Binding protein with a strong affinity to the bleomycin family of antibiotics. Binds to CL990; an antimitotic-antibiotic compound. From Klebsiella pneumoniae.
   1684..1805    +  polyA_signal   SV40 poly(A) signal: SV40 polyadenylation signal
   1878..1894    -  protein_bind   lac operator: The lac repressor binds to the lac operator to inhibit transcription in E. coli. This inhibition can be relieved by adding lactose or isopropyl-β-D-thiogalactopyranoside (IPTG). lac repressor encoded by lacI
   1902..1926    -  promoter       lac promoter (fragment): promoter for the E. coli lac operon
   1936..1955    +  promoter       AmpR promoter (fragment): bla
   1956..2816    +  CDS            AmpR: β-lactamase; bla; confers resistance to ampicillin, carbenicillin, and related antibiotics
   2987..3575    +  rep_origin     ori: high-copy-number ColE1/pMB1/pBR322/pUC origin of replication
   3758..3850    +  CDS            lacI (fragment): lac repressor; lacI; The lac repressor binds to the lac operator to inhibit transcription in E. coli. This inhibition can be relieved by adding lactose or isopropyl-β-D-thiogalactopyranoside (IPTG).
   3863..3884    +  protein_bind   CAP binding site: CAP binding activates transcription in the presence of cAMP. E. coli catabolite activator protein
   3899..3929    +  promoter       lac promoter: promoter for the E. coli lac operon
   3937..3953    +  protein_bind   lac operator: The lac repressor binds to the lac operator to inhibit transcription in E. coli. This inhibition can be relieved by adding lactose or isopropyl-β-D-thiogalactopyranoside (IPTG). lac repressor encoded by lacI
   3997..4015    +  promoter       SP6 promoter: promoter for bacteriophage SP6 RNA polymerase
   4027..4045    +  promoter       T7 promoter: promoter for bacteriophage T7 RNA polymerase
   4176..4416    +  promoter       U6 promoter: RNA polymerase III promoter for human U6 snRNA
   4754..4908    +  CDS            lacZα (fragment): LacZα fragment of β-galactosidase; lacZ fragment
   4914..5013    -  misc_feature   bom (fragment): basis of mobility region from pBR322
   5115..1       -  CDS            rop (fragment) (across the origin): Rop protein, which maintains plasmids at low copy number; rop
>Addgene plasmid #190836 | pSilencer2.1-U6-3JB1F+8 | addgene full sequence | sequence record 379211 | Addgene NGS Result
GACGAAAGGGCCTCGTGATACGCCTATTTTTATAGGTTAATGTCATGATAATAATGGTTTCTTAGACGTC
AGGTGGCACTTTTCGGGGAAATGTGCGCGGAACCCCTATTTGTTTATTTTTCTAAATACATTCAAATATG
TATCCGCTCATGAGACAATAACCCTGATAAATGCTTCAATAATATTCCAGCAGGCAGAAGTATGCAAAGC
ATGCATCTCAATTAGTTAGCAACCAGGTGTGGAAAGTCCCCAGGCTCCCCAGCAGGCAGAAGTATGCAAA
GCATGCATCTCAATTAGTCAGCAACCATAGTCCCGCCCCTAACTCCGCCCATCCCGCCCCTAACTCCGCC
CAGTTCCGCCCATTCTCCGCCCCATGGCTGACTAATTTTTTTTATTTATGCAGAGGCCGAGGCCGCCTCT
GCCTCTGAGCTATTCCAGAAGTAGTGGGGAGGCTTTTTTGGAGGCCTAGGCTTTTGCAAAAAGCTCCCGG
GAGCTTGTATATCCATTTTCGGATCTGATCAGCACGTGATGAAAAAGCCTGAACTCACCGCGACGTCTGT
CGAGAAGTTTCTGATCGAAAAGTTCGACAGCGTCTCCGACCTGATGCAGCTCTCGGAGGGCGAAGAATCT
CGTGCTTTCAGCTTCGATGTAGGAGGGCGTGGATATGTCCTGCGGGTAAATAGCTGCGCCGATGGTTTCT
ACAAAGATCGTTATGTTTATCGGCACTTTGCATCGGCCGCGCTCCCGATTCCGGAAGTGCTTGACATTGG
GGAATTCAGCGAGAGCCTGACCTATTGCATCTCCCGCCGTGCACAGGGTGTCACGTTGCAAGACCTGCCT
GAAACCGAACTGCCCGCTGTTCTGCAGCCGGTCGCGGAGGCCATGGATGCGATCGCTGCGGCCGATCTTA
GCCAGACGAGCGGGTTCGGCCCATTCGGACCGCAAGGAATCGGTCAATACACTACATGGCGTGATTTCAT
ATGCGCGATTGCTGATCCCCATGTGTATCACTGGCAAACTGTGATGGACGACACCGTCAGTGCGTCCGTC
GCGCAGGCTCTCGATGAGCTGATGCTTTGGGCCGAGGACTGCCCCGAAGTCCGGCACCTCGTGCACGCGG
ATTTCGGCTCCAACAATGTCCTGACGGACAATGGCCGCATAACAGCGGTCATTGACTGGAGCGAGGCGAT
GTTCGGGGATTCCCAATACGAGGTCGCCAACATCTTCTTCTGGAGGCCGTGGTTGGCTTGTATGGAGCAG
CAGACGCGCTACTTCGAGCGGAGGCATCCGGAGCTTGCAGGATCGCCGCGGCTCCGGGCGTATATGCTCC
GCATTGGTCTTGACCAACTCTATCAGAGCTTGGTTGACGGCAATTTCGATGATGCAGCTTGGGCGCAGGG
TCGATGCGACGCAATCGTCCGATCCGGAGCCGGGACTGTCGGGCGTACACAAATCGCCCGCAGAAGCGCG
GCCGTCTGGACCGATGGCTGTGTAGAAGTACTCGCCGATAGTGGAAACCGACGCCCCAGCACTCGTCCGA
GGGCAAAGGAATAGCACGTGCTACGAGATTTCGATTCCACCGCCGCCTTCTATGAAAGGTTGGGCTTCGG
AATCGTTTTCCGGGACGCCGGCTGGATGATCCTCCAGCGCGGGGATCTCATGCTGGAGTTCTTCGCCCAC
CCCAACTTGTTTATTGCAGCTTATAATGGTTACAAATAAAGCAATAGCATCACAAATTTCACAAATAAAG
CATTTTTTTCACTGCATTCTAGTTGTGGTTTGTCCAAACTCATCAATGTATCTTATCATGTCTGTATACC
GTCGACCTCTAGCTAGAGCTTGGCGTAATCATGGTCATAGCTGTTTCCTGTGTGAAATTGTTATCCGCTC
ACAATTCCACACAACATACGAGCCGGAAGCATAAAGGTAAGCCTGAATATTGAAAAAGGAAGAGTATGAG
TATTCAACATTTCCGTGTCGCCCTTATTCCCTTTTTTGCGGCATTTTGCCTTCCTGTTTTTGCTCACCCA
GAAACGCTGGTGAAAGTAAAAGATGCTGAAGATCAGTTGGGTGCACGAGTGGGTTACATCGAACTGGATC
TCAACAGCGGTAAGATCCTTGAGAGTTTTCGCCCCGAAGAACGTTTTCCAATGATGAGCACTTTTAAAGT
TCTGCTATGTGGCGCGGTATTATCCCGTATTGACGCCGGGCAAGAGCAACTCGGTCGCCGCATACACTAT
TCTCAGAATGACTTGGTTGAGTACTCACCAGTCACAGAAAAGCATCTTACGGATGGCATGACAGTAAGAG
AATTATGCAGTGCTGCCATAACCATGAGTGATAACACTGCGGCCAACTTACTTCTGACAACGATCGGAGG
ACCGAAGGAGCTAACCGCTTTTTTGCACAACATGGGGGATCATGTAACTCGCCTTGATCGTTGGGAACCG
GAGCTGAATGAAGCCATACCAAACGACGAGCGTGACACCACGATGCCTGTAGCAATGGCAACAACGTTGC
GCAAACTATTAACTGGCGAACTACTTACTCTAGCTTCCCGGCAACAATTAATAGACTGGATGGAGGCGGA
TAAAGTTGCAGGACCACTTCTGCGCTCGGCCCTTCCGGCTGGCTGGTTTATTGCTGATAAATCTGGAGCC
GGTGAGCGTGGGTCTCGCGGTATCATTGCAGCACTGGGGCCAGATGGTAAGCCCTCCCGTATCGTAGTTA
TCTACACGACGGGGAGTCAGGCAACTATGGATGAACGAAATAGACAGATCGCTGAGATAGGTGCCTCACT
GATTAAGCATTGGTAACTGTCAGACCAAGTTTACTCATATATACTTTAGATTGATTTAAAACTTCATTTT
TAATTTAAAAGGATCTAGGTGAAGATCCTTTTTGATAATCTCATGACCAAAATCCCTTAACGTGAGTTTT
CGTTCCACTGAGCGTCAGACCCCGTAGAAAAGATCAAAGGATCTTCTTGAGATCCTTTTTTTCTGCGCGT
AATCTGCTGCTTGCAAACAAAAAAACCACCGCTACCAGCGGTGGTTTTTTTGCCGGATCAAGAGCTACCA
ACTCTTTTTCCGAAGGTAACTGGCTTCAGCAGAGCGCAGATACCAAATACTGTTCTTCTAGTGTAGCCGT
AGTTAGGCCACCACTTCAAGAACTCTGTAGCACCGCCTACATACCTCGCTCTGCTAATCCTGTTACCAGT
GGCTGCTGCCAGTGGCGATAAGTCGTGTCTTACCGGGTTGGACTCAAGACGATAGTTACCGGATAAGGCG
CAGCGGTCGGGCTGAACGGGGGGTTCGTGCACACAGCCCAGCTTGGAGCGAACGACCTACACCGAACTGA
GATACCTACAGCGTGAGCTATGAGAAAGCGCCACGCTTCCCGAAGGGAGAAAGGCGGACAGGTATCCGGT
AAGCGGCAGGGTCGGAACAGGAGAGCGCACGAGGGAGCTTCCAGGGGGAAACGCCTGGTATCTTTATAGT
CCTGTCGGGTTTCGCCACCTCTGACTTGAGCGTCGATTTTTGTGATGCTCGTCAGGGGGGCGGAGCCTAT
GGAAAAACGCCAGCAACGCGGCCTTTTTACGGTTCCTGGCCTTTTGCTGGCCTTTTGCTCACATGTTCTT
TCCTGCGTTATCCCCTGATTCTGTGGATAACCGTATTACCGCCTTTGAGTGAGCTGATACCGCTCGCCGC
AGCCGAACGACCGAGCGCAGCGAGTCAGTGAGCGAGGAAGCGGAAGAGCGCCCAATACGCAAACCGCCTC
TCCCCGCGCGTTGGCCGATTCATTAATGCAGCTGGCACGACAGGTTTCCCGACTGGAAAGCGGGCAGTGA
GCGCAACGCAATTAATGTGAGTTAGCTCACTCATTAGGCACCCCAGGCTTTACACTTTATGCTTCCGGCT
CGTATGTTGTGTGGAATTGTGAGCGGATAACAATTTCACACAGGAAACAGCTATGACATGATTACGAATT
GCAACGATTTAGGTGACACTATAGAAGAGAAGGAATTAATACGACTCACTATAGGGAGAGAGAGAGAATT
ACCCTCACTAAAGGGAGGAGAAGCATGAATTCCCCAGTGGAAAGACGCGCAGGCAAAACGCACCACGTGA
CGGAGCGTGACCGCGCGCCGAGCGCGCGCCAAGGTCGGGCAGGAAGAGGGCCTATTTCCCATGATTCCTT
CATATTTGCATATACGATACAAGGCTGTTAGAGAGATAATTAGAATTAATTTGACTGTAAACACAAAGAT
ATTAGTACAAAATACGTGACGTAGAAAGTAATAATTTCTTGGGTAGTTTGCAGTTTTAAAATTATGTTTT
AAAATGGACTATCATATGCTTACCGTAACTTGAAAGTATTTCGATTTCTTGGGTTTATATATCTTGTGGA
AAGGACGCGGGATCCGGCATCAATATGGTGACCTCCCGGGCTAGCTAGCCCGAGGAGAGAATCACTTACG
GATCCTCGTTAAGTGGCTCTCAGTCGCCCGTAACTCCGATGCCGATGCAGCGGCGACAACTGCACCCAAG
GCTCGGATCCTCGGGCTAGCTAGAGCGGGGGACCACCAGGTTGCCTAAGGGGGGTGAACCGGCCCAGGTC
GGAAGCTTCTGGACTGCGATGGGAGCACGAAACGTCGTGGCGCAATTGGGTGGGGAAAGTCCTTAAAAGA
GGGCCACCACAGAAGCTAACGGAGCAGGTCAAAACTCCCGTGCTGTTTTTTGGAAAAGCTTGGCACTGGC
CGTCGTTTTACAACGTCGTGACTGGGAAAACCCTGGCGTTACCCAACTTAATCGCCTTGCAGCACATCCC
CCTTTCGCCAGCTGGCGTAATAGCGAAGAGGCCCGCACCGATCGCCCTTCCCAACAGTTGCGCAGCCTGA
ATGGCGAATGGCGCCTGATGCGGTATTTTCTCCTTACGCATCTGTGCGGTATTTCACACCGCATATGGTG
CACTCTCAGTACAATCTGCTCTGATGCCGCATAGTTAAGCCAGCCCCGACACCCGCCAACACCCGCTGAC
GCGCCCTGACGGGCTTGTCTGCTCCCGGCATCCGCTTACAGACAAGCTGTGACCGTCTCCGGGAGCTGCA
TGTGTCAGAGGTTTTCACCGTCATCACCGAAACGCGCGA
